Addgene plasmid #84107: pFGC5941-PacI-ath-STTM2111a-5P/b-5P
Purpose: target miRNA2111 for destruction in Arabidopsis thaliana
Depositing lab: Guiliang Tang. Depositing organization: Michigan Technological University. Publication: Construction of short tandem target mimic (STTM) to block the functions of plant and animal microRNAs. Tang G, Yan J, Gu Y, Qiao M, Fan R, Mao Y, Tang X. Methods. 2012 Oct;58(2):118-25. doi: 10.1016/j.ymeth.2012.10.006. Epub 2012 Oct 23. PubMed 23098881.
Backbone
  Vector backbone: pFGC5941-PacI
  Backbone manufacturer: Guiliang Tang (Addgene plasmid # 44182)
  Backbone size w/o insert (bp): 8608
  Vector type: Plant Expression
  Selectable markers: Basta
Growth in bacteria
  Bacterial resistance: Chloramphenicol and Kanamycin, 25 & 50 μg/mL
  Growth temperature: 37°C
  Growth strain: DH5alpha
  Copy number: High Copy
Gene/Insert
  Gene/Insert name: STTM2111a-5P/b-5P
  Species: A. thaliana (mustard weed)
  Insert size (bp): 2846
  Promoter: 2x35S
  Cloning method: Restriction Enzyme; 5′ cloning site PacI (not destroyed); 3′ cloning site PacI (not destroyed)
  Sequencing primers: 5′ CACTATCCTTCGCAAGACCCTTCC; 3′ CAACACATGAGCGAAACCCTATAA
Terms and licenses: Academic/Nonprofit Terms; Industry Terms: Not Available to Industry
Depositor comments: The insert within this plasmid contains a 2x35S promoter, STTM, T35S and CmR.
How to cite: pFGC5941-PacI-ath-STTM2111a-5P/b-5P was a gift from Guiliang Tang (Addgene plasmid # 84107 ; http://n2t.net/addgene:84107 ; RRID:Addgene_84107)
