[The description below was written by a language model from this plasmid's Addgene catalogue record and pLannotate feature annotations shown in this document.]
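Description:
pFGC5941-PacI-ath-STTM2111a-5P/b-5P is a plant expression binary vector built on the pFGC5941-PacI backbone and designed to knock down miR2111 function in Arabidopsis thaliana using short tandem target mimic (STTM) technology. Its backbone has the layout typical of Agrobacterium T-DNA vectors. A ColE1/pBR322-type origin with a bom site supports high-copy replication in E. coli. The pVS1 oriV, RepA and StaA elements provide replication and stable maintenance in Agrobacterium. A kanamycin resistance gene lies outside the T-DNA borders. Nopaline-type left and right border repeats define the region transferred to the plant genome. Within that region, a bar (phosphinothricin acetyltransferase) gene driven by the mannopine synthase promoter and terminator allows Basta selection of transformants.

The payload is a cassette of roughly 2.8 kb inserted at a single PacI site that is preserved on both sides. According to the depositor, it contains a doubled CaMV 35S promoter, the STTM, a 35S terminator and a chloramphenicol resistance gene. The annotation agrees with this: a partial 35S copy followed by a full one spans the numbering origin of the circular sequence, a CaMV poly(A) signal lies downstream, and a cat-promoter-driven CmR gene follows. The STTM itself is not annotated but presumably lies in the gap between promoter and poly(A) signal. In general, an STTM is a non-coding transcript carrying two miRNA binding sites, made non-cleavable by a central mismatch bulge, joined by a short spacer. Here the sites are directed at miR2111a-5p and miR2111b-5p. The strongly expressed transcript sequesters the miRNA and triggers its degradation, which relieves repression of its endogenous targets. The CmR marker within the insert allows dual chloramphenicol and kanamycin selection in bacteria for plasmids that carry the cassette. The construct is used for loss-of-function studies of miR2111 in Arabidopsis.
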