Features (pLannotate 1.2.2; 27 found; start..end, strand, type, name):
      1..346     +  promoter       CaMV 35S promoter: strong constitutive promoter from cauliflower mosaic virus
    298..344     +  promoter       minimal CaMV 35S promoter: minimal 35S promoter from cauliflower mosaic virus
    655..831     +  polyA_signal   CaMV poly(A) signal: cauliflower mosaic virus polyadenylation signal
   1393..1411    -  promoter       SP6 promoter: promoter for bacteriophage SP6 RNA polymerase
   1476..2135    -  CDS            CmR: chloramphenicol acetyltransferase; cat; confers resistance to chloramphenicol
   2136..2172    -  promoter       cat promoter (fragment): promoter of the E. coli cat gene encoding chloramphenicol acetyltransferase
   2172..2200    -  promoter       tet promoter: E. coli promoter for tetracycline efflux protein gene
   2262..2430    -  rep_origin     ori (fragment): high-copy-number ColE1/pMB1/pBR322/pUC origin of replication
   2475..2855    +  promoter       MAS promoter: mannopine synthase promoter (Velten et al., 1984)
   2861..3409    +  CDS            bar: PAT_STRHY - Experimental evidence at protein level: Swiss-Prot protein existence level 1. Inactivates phosphinothricin (PPT) by transfer of an acetyl group from acetyl CoA. Can also acetylate demethylphosphinothricin but not PTT or glutamate. This enzyme is an effector of phosphinothricin tripeptide (PTT or bialaphos) resistance. From Streptomyces hygroscopicus. Introduced by genetic manipulation and expressed in glufosinate-tolerant maize by Dekalb Genetics.
   3422..3674    +  terminator     MAS terminator: mannopine synthase terminator
   3760..3784    -  misc_feature   LB T-DNA repeat: left border repeat from nopaline C58 T-DNA
   4209..5003    +  CDS            KanR: aminoglycoside phosphotransferase; aphA-3; confers resistance to kanamycin
   5090..5678    +  rep_origin     ori: high-copy-number ColE1/pMB1/pBR322/pUC origin of replication
   5864..6004    -  misc_feature   bom: basis of mobility region from pBR322
   6106..6145    -  CDS            rop (fragment): Rop protein, which maintains plasmids at low copy number; rop
   6348..6542    -  rep_origin     pVS1 oriV: origin of replication for the Pseudomonas plasmid pVS1 (Heeb et al., 2000)
   6608..7681    -  CDS            pVS1 RepA: replication protein from the Pseudomonas plasmid pVS1 (Heeb et al., 2000)
   8110..8739    -  CDS            pVS1 StaA: stability protein from the Pseudomonas plasmid pVS1 (Heeb et al., 2000)
   9299..9700    -  CDS            Y4CG_SINFN (fragment): Protein inferred from homology: Swiss-Prot protein existence level 3. From Sinorhizobium fredii (strain NBRC 101917 / NGR234).
  10040..10064   -  misc_feature   RB T-DNA repeat: right border repeat from nopaline C58 T-DNA
  10130..10284   -  CDS            lacZα (fragment): LacZα fragment of β-galactosidase; lacZ fragment
  10287..10307   -  misc_feature   MCS (fragment): pUC18/19 multiple cloning site
  10308..11015   -  terminator     OCS terminator: octopine synthase terminator
  11048..11089   -  rep_origin     ori (fragment): high-copy-number ColE1/pMB1/pBR322/pUC origin of replication
  11194..11212   +  promoter       T7 promoter: promoter for bacteriophage T7 RNA polymerase
  11281..11569   +  promoter       CaMV 35S promoter (fragment): strong constitutive promoter from cauliflower mosaic virus
>Addgene plasmid #84107 | pFGC5941-PacI-ath-STTM2111a-5P/b-5P | addgene full sequence | sequence record 167239 | Addgene NGS Result
TGAGACTTTTCAACAAAGGGTAATTTCGGGAAACCTCCTCGGATTCCATTGCCCAGCTATCTGTCACCTC
ATCGAAAGGACAGTAGAAAAGGAAGGTGGCTCCTACAAATGCCATCATTGCGATAAAGGAAAGGCTATCA
TTCAAGATGCCTCTGCCGACAGTGGTCCCAAAGATGGACCCCCACCCACGAGGAGCATCGTGGAAAAAGA
AGACGTTCCAACCACGTCTTCAGAGCAAGTGGATTGATGTGACATCTCCACTGACATAAGGGATGACGCA
CAACCCCACTATCCTTCGCAAGACCCTTCCTCTATATAAGGAAGTTCATTTCATTTGGAGAGGACAGCCC
AAGCTTTAAACCTCAGGCTAATGCAGATTAGTTGTTGTTGTTATGGTCTAATTTAAATATGGTCTAAAGA
AGAAGAATTAAACCTCAGGCTAATGCAGATTAGAATTCGGTACGCTGAAATCACCAGGCCATTTGGAGAG
GACAGCCCAAGCTTTAAACCTCAGGCTAATGCAGATTAGTTGTTGTTGTTATGGTCTAATTTAAATATGG
TCTAAAGAAGAAGAATTAAACCTCAGGCTAATGCAGATTAGAATTCGGTACGCTGAAATCACCAGTCTCT
CTCTACAAATCTATCTCTCTCTATTTTCTCCATAAATAATGTGTGAGTAGTTTCCCGATAAGGGAAATTA
GGGTTCTTATAGGGTTTCGCTCATGTGTTGAGCATATAAGAAACCCTTAGTATGTATTTGTATTTGTAAA
ATACTTCTATCAATAAAATTTCTAATTCCTAAAACCAAAATCCAGTACTAAAATCCAGATCTCCTAAAGT
CCCTATAGATCTTTGTCGTGAATATAAACCAGACACGAGACGACTAGACCTGGAGCCCAGACGCCGTTCG
AAGCTAGAAGTACCGCTTAGGCAGGAGGCCGTTAGGGAAAAGATGCTAAGGCAGGGTTGGTTACGTTGAC
TCCCCCGTAGGTTTGGTTTAAATATGATGAAGTGGACGGTAGGAAGGAGGAAGACAAGGAAGGATAAGGT
TGCAGGCCCTGTGCAAGGTAAGAAGATGGAAATTTGATAGAGGTACGCTACTATACTTATACTATACGCT
AAGGGAATGATTGTATTTATACCCTATACCCCCTAATAACCCCTTATCAATTTAAGAAATAATCCGCATA
AGCCCCCGCTTAAAAATTGGTATCAGAGCCATGAATAGGTCTATGACCAAAACTCAAGAGGATAAAACCT
CACCAAAATACGAGAGAGTCCCTAACTCTAAAGATAAAAGATCTTTCAAGATCAAAACTAGTTCCCTCAC
ACCGGTGACGGGGATCGCATGCGACCTCTAGACCATCACATTGGAGCTTCAGCTGCTCGAGTTCTATAGT
GTCACCTAAATCGTATGTGTATGATACATAAGGTTATGTATTAATTGTAGCCGCGTTCTTACGTCGACGT
ACCAATTACGCCCCGCCCTGTCACTCATCGCAGTACTGTTGTAATTCATTAAGCATTCTGCCGACATGGA
AGCCATCACAAACGGCATGATGAACCTGAATCGCCAGCGGCATCAGCACCTTGTCGCCTTGCGTATAATA
TTTGCCCATGGTGAAAACGGGGGCGAAGAAGTTGTCCATATTGGCCACGTTTAAATCAAAACTGGTGAAA
TTCACCCAGGGATTGGCTGAGACGAAAAACATATTCTCAATAAACCCTTTAGGGAAATAGGCCAGGTTTT
CACCGTAACACGCCACATCTTGCGAATATATGTGTAGAAACTGCCGGAAATCGTCGCGGTATTCACTCCA
GAGCGATGAAAACGTTTCAGTTTGCTCATGGAAAACGGTGTAACAAGGGTGAACACTATCCCATATTACC
AGCTCACCGTCTTTCATTGCCATACGGAACTCCGGATGAGCATTCATCAGGCGGGCAAGAATGTGAATAA
AGGCCGGATAAAACTTGTGCTTATTTTTCTTTACGGTCTTTAAAAAGGCCGTAATATCCAGCTGAACGGT
CTGGTTATAGGTACATTGAGCAACTGACTGAAATGCCTCAAAATGTTCTTTACGATGCCATTGGGATATA
TCAACGGTGGTATATCCAGTGATTTCTTTCTCCATTTTAGCTTCCTTAGCTCCTGAAAATCTCGATAACT
CATTAAAGCTTATCGATGATAAGCTGTCAAACATGAGAATTTAGCCCGCCTAATGAGCGGGCTTTTTGTT
GTGATCCGCGTTGCTGGCGTTTTTCCATAGGCTCCGCCCCCCTGACGAGCATCACAAAAATCGACGCTCA
AGTCAGAGGTGGCGAAACCCGACAGGACTATAAAGATACCAGGCGTTTCCCCCCTGGAAGCTCCCTCGTG
CGCTCTCCTGTTCCGACCCTGCCGCTTACCGGATACCTGTCCGCCTTTCTTAATTAACTCTCTAGACTCA
CCTAGGATCCATGAATTCTGAGATTTTTCAAATCAGTGCGCAAGACGTGACGTAAGTATCCGAGTCAGTT
TTTATTTTTCTACTAATTTGGTCGTTTATTTCGGCGTGTAGGACATGGCAACCGGGCCTGAATTTCGCGG
GTATTCTGTTTCTATTCCAACTTTTTCTTGATCCGCAGCCATTAACGACTTTTGAATAGATACGCTGACA
CGCCAAGCCTCGCTAGTCAAAAGTGTACCAAACAACGCTTTACAGCAAGAACGGAATGCGCGTGACGCTC
GCGGTGACGCCATTTCGCCTTTTCAGAAATGGATAAATAGCCTTGCTTCCTATTATATCTTCCCAAATTA
CCAATACATTACACTAGCATCTGAATTTCATAACCAATCTCGATACACCAAATCGAATCGATGAGCCCAG
AACGACGCCCGGCCGACATCCGCCGTGCCACCGAGGCGGACATGCCGGCGGTCTGCACCATCGTCAACCA
CTACATCGAGACAAGCACGGTCAACTTCCGTACCGAGCCGCAGGAACCGCAGGAGTGGACGGACGACCTC
GTCCGTCTGCGGGAGCGCTATCCCTGGCTCGTCGCCGAGGTGGACGGCGAGGTCGCCGGCATCGCCTACG
CGGGCCCCTGGAAGGCACGCAACGCCTACGACTGGACGGCCGAGTCGACCGTGTACGTCTCCCCCCGCCA
CCAGCGGACGGGACTGGGCTCCACGCTCTACACCCACCTGCTGAAGTCCCTGGAGGCACAGGGCTTCAAG
AGCGTGGTCGCTGTCATCGGGCTGCCCAACGACCCGAGCGTGCGCATGCACGAGGCGCTCGGATATGCCC
CCCGCGGCATGCTGCGGGCGGCCGGCTTCAAGCACGGGAACTGGCATGACGTGGGTTTCTGGCAGCTGGA
CTTCAGCCTGCCGGTACCGCCCCGTCCGGTCCTGCCCGTCACCGAGATTTGACTGCAGAATCTTGGACTC
CCATGTTGGCAAAGGCAACCAAACAAACAATGAATGATCCGCTCCTGCATATGGGGCGGTTTGAGTATTT
CAACTGCCATTTGGGCTGAATTGAAGACATGCTCCTGTCAGAAATTCCGTGATCTTACTCAATATTCAGT
AATCTCGGCCAATATCCTAAATGTGCGTGGCTTTATCTGTCTTTGTATTGTTTCATCAATTCATGTAACG
TTTGCTTTTCTTATGAATTTTCAAATAAATTATCAGATCCGAGCTCGAATTAATTCGGCGTTAATTCAGT
ACATTAAAAACGTCCGCAATGTGTTATTAAGTTGTCTAAGCGTCAATTTGTTTACACCACAATATATCCT
GCCACCAGCCAGCCAACAGCTCCCCGACCGGCAGCTCGGCACAAAATCACCACTCGATACAGGCAGCCCA
TCAGTCCGGGACGGCGTCAGCGGGAGAGCCGTTGTAAGGCGGCAGACTTTGCTCATGTTACCGATGCTAT
TCGGAAGAACGGCAACTAAGCTGCCGGGTTTGAAACACGGATGATCTCGCGGAGGGTAGCATGTTGATTG
TAACGATGACAGAGCGTTGCTGCCTGTGATCACCGCGGTTTCAAAATCGGCTCCGTCGATACTATGTTAT
ACGCCAACTTTGAAAACAACTTTGAAAAAGCTGTTTTCTGGTATTTAAGGTTTTAGAATGCAAGGAACAG
TGAATTGGAGTTCGTCTTGTTATAATTAGCTTCTTGGGGTATCTTTAAATACTGTAGAAAAGAGGAAGGA
AATAATAAATGGCTAAAATGAGAATATCACCGGAATTGAAAAAACTGATCGAAAAATACCGCTGCGTAAA
AGATACGGAAGGAATGTCTCCTGCTAAGGTATATAAGCTGGTGGGAGAAAATGAAAACCTATATTTAAAA
ATGACGGACAGCCGGTATAAAGGGACCACCTATGATGTGGAACGGGAAAAGGACATGATGCTATGGCTGG
AAGGAAAGCTGCCTGTTCCAAAGGTCCTGCACTTTGAACGGCATGATGGCTGGAGCAATCTGCTCATGAG
TGAGGCCGATGGCGTCCTTTGCTCGGAAGAGTATGAAGATGAACAAAGCCCTGAAAAGATTATCGAGCTG
TATGCGGAGTGCATCAGGCTCTTTCACTCCATCGACATATCGGATTGTCCCTATACGAATAGCTTAGACA
GCCGCTTAGCCGAATTGGATTACTTACTGAATAACGATCTGGCCGATGTGGATTGCGAAAACTGGGAAGA
AGACACTCCATTTAAAGATCCGCGCGAGCTGTATGATTTTTTAAAGACGGAAAAGCCCGAAGAGGAACTT
GTCTTTTCCCACGGCGACCTGGGAGACAGCAACATCTTTGTGAAAGATGGCAAAGTAAGTGGCTTTATTG
ATCTTGGGAGAAGCGGCAGGGCGGACAAGTGGTATGACATTGCCTTCTGCGTCCGGTCGATCAGGGAGGA
TATCGGGGAAGAACAGTATGTCGAGCTATTTTTTGACTTACTGGGGATCAAGCCTGATTGGGAGAAAATA
AAATATTATATTTTACTGGATGAATTGTTTTAGTACCTAGAATGCATGACCAAAATCCCTTAACGTGAGT
TTTCGTTCCACTGAGCGTCAGACCCCGTAGAAAAGATCAAAGGATCTTCTTGAGATCCTTTTTTTCTGCG
CGTAATCTGCTGCTTGCAAACAAAAAAACCACCGCTACCAGCGGTGGTTTGTTTGCCGGATCAAGAGCTA
CCAACTCTTTTTCCGAAGGTAACTGGCTTCAGCAGAGCGCAGATACCAAATACTGTCCTTCTAGTGTAGC
CGTAGTTAGGCCACCACTTCAAGAACTCTGTAGCACCGCCTACATACCTCGCTCTGCTAATCCTGTTACC
AGTGGCTGCTGCCAGTGGCGATAAGTCGTGTCTTACCGGGTTGGACTCAAGACGATAGTTACCGGATAAG
GCGCAGCGGTCGGGCTGAACGGGGGGTTCGTGCACACAGCCCAGCTTGGAGCGAACGACCTACACCGAAC
TGAGATACCTACAGCGTGAGCTATGAGAAAGCGCCACGCTTCCCGAAGGGAGAAAGGCGGACAGGTATCC
GGTAAGCGGCAGGGTCGGAACAGGAGAGCGCACGAGGGAGCTTCCAGGGGGAAACGCCTGGTATCTTTAT
AGTCCTGTCGGGTTTCGCCACCTCTGACTTGAGCGTCGATTTTTGTGATGCTCGTCAGGGGGGCGGAGCC
TATGGAAAAACGCCAGCAACGCGGCCTTTTTACGGTTCCTGGCCTTTTGCTGGCCTTTTGCTCACATGTT
CTTTCCTGCGTTATCCCCTGATTCTGTGGATAACCGTATTACCGCCTTTGAGTGAGCTGATACCGCTCGC
CGCAGCCGAACGACCGAGCGCAGCGAGTCAGTGAGCGAGGAAGCGGAAGAGCGCCTGATGCGGTATTTTC
TCCTTACGCATCTGTGCGGTATTTCACACCGCATATGGTGCACTCTCAGTACAATCTGCTCTGATGCCGC
ATAGTTAAGCCAGTATACACTCCGCTATCGCTACGTGACTGGGTCATGGCTGCGCCCCGACACCCGCCAA
CACCCGCTGACGCGCCCTGACGGGCTTGTCTGCTCCCGGCATCCGCTTACAGACAAGCTGTGACCGTCTC
CGGGAGCTGCATGTGTCAGAGGTTTTCACCGTCATCACCGAAACGCGCGAGGCAGGGTGCCTTGATGTGG
GCGCCGGCGGTCGAGTGGCGACGGCGCGGCTTGTCCGCGCCCTGGTAGATTGCCTGGCCGTAGGCCAGCC
ATTTTTGAGCGGCCAGCGGCCGCGATAGGCCGACGCGAAGCGGCGGGGCGTAGGGAGCGCAGCGACCGAA
GGGTAGGCGCTTTTTGCAGCTCTTCGGCTGTGCGCTGGCCAGACAGTTATGCACAGGCCAGGCGGGTTTT
AAGAGTTTTAATAAGTTTTAAAGAGTTTTAGGCGGAAAAATCGCCTTTTTTCTCTTTTATATCAGTCACT
TACATGTGTGACCGGTTCCCAATGTACGGCTTTGGGTTCCCAATGTACGGGTTCCGGTTCCCAATGTACG
GCTTTGGGTTCCCAATGTACGTGCTATCCACAGGAAAGAGACCTTTTCGACCTTTTTCCCCTGCTAGGGC
AATTTGCCCTAGCATCTGCTCCGTACATTAGGAACCGGCGGATGCTTCGCCCTCGATCAGGTTGCGGTAG
CGCATGACTAGGATCGGGCCAGCCTGCCCCGCCTCCTCCTTCAAATCGTACTCCGGCAGGTCATTTGACC
CGATCAGCTTGCGCACGGTGAAACAGAACTTCTTGAACTCTCCGGCGCTGCCACTGCGTTCGTAGATCGT
CTTGAACAACCATCTGGCTTCTGCCTTGCCTGCGGCGCGGCGTGCCAGGCGGTAGAGAAAACGGCCGATG
CCGGGATCGATCAAAAAGTAATCGGGGTGAACCGTCAGCACGTCCGGGTTCTTGCCTTCTGTGATCTCGC
GGTACATCCAATCAGCTAGCTCGATCTCGATGTACTCCGGCCGCCCGGTTTCGCTCTTTACGATCTTGTA
GCGGCTAATCAAGGCTTCACCCTCGGATACCGTCACCAGGCGGCCGTTCTTGGCCTTCTTCGTACGCTGC
ATGGCAACGTGCGTGGTGTTTAACCGAATGCAGGTTTCTACCAGGTCGTCTTTCTGCTTTCCGCCATCGG
CTCGCCGGCAGAACTTGAGTACGTCCGCAACGTGTGGACGGAACACGCGGCCGGGCTTGTCTCCCTTCCC
TTCCCGGTATCGGTTCATGGATTCGGTTAGATGGGAAACCGCCATCAGTACCAGGTCGTAATCCCACACA
CTGGCCATGCCGGCCGGCCCTGCGGAAACCTCTACGTGCCCGTCTGGAAGCTCGTAGCGGATCACCTCGC
CAGCTCGTCGGTCACGCTTCGACAGACGGAAAACGGCCACGTCCATGATGCTGCGACTATCGCGGGTGCC
CACGTCATAGAGCATCGGAACGAAAAAATCTGGTTGCTCGTCGCCCTTGGGCGGCTTCCTAATCGACGGC
GCACCGGCTGCCGGCGGTTGCCGGGATTCTTTGCGGATTCGATCAGCGGCCGCTTGCCACGATTCACCGG
GGCGTGCTTCTGCCTCGATGCGTTGCCGCTGGGCGGCCTGCGCGGCCTTCAACTTCTCCACCAGGTCATC
ACCCAGCGCCGCGCCGATTTGTACCGGGCCGGATGGTTTGCGACCGCTCACGCCGATTCCTCGGGCTTGG
GGGTTCCAGTGCCATTGCAGGGCCGGCAGGCAACCCAGCCGCTTACGCCTGGCCAACCGCCCGTTCCTCC
ACACATGGGGCATTCCACGGCGTCGGTGCCTGGTTGTTCTTGATTTTCCATGCCGCCTCCTTTAGCCGCT
AAAATTCATCTACTCATTTATTCATTTGCTCATTTACTCTGGTAGCTGCGCGATGTATTCAGATAGCAGC
TCGGTAATGGTCTTGCCTTGGCGTACCGCGTACATCTTCAGCTTGGTGTGATCCTCCGCCGGCAACTGAA
AGTTGACCCGCTTCATGGCTGGCGTGTCTGCCAGGCTGGCCAACGTTGCAGCCTTGCTGCTGCGTGCGCT
CGGACGGCCGGCACTTAGCGTGTTTGTGCTTTTGCTCATTTTCTCTTTACCTCATTAACTCAAATGAGTT
TTGATTTAATTTCAGCGGCCAGCGCCTGGACCTCGCGGGCAGCGTCGCCCTCGGGTTCTGATTCAAGAAC
GGTTGTGCCGGCGGCGGCAGTGCCTGGGTAGCTCACGCGCTGCGTGATACGGGACTCAAGAATGGGCAGC
TCGTACCCGGCCAGCGCCTCGGCAACCTCACCGCCGATGCGCGTGCCTTTGATCGCCCGCGACACGACAA
AGGCCGCTTGTAGCCTTCCATCCGTGACCTCAATGCGCTGCTTAACCAGCTCCACCAGGTCGGCGGTGGC
CCATATGTCGTAAGGGCTTGGCTGCACCGGAATCAGCACGAAGTCGGCTGCCTTGATCGCGGACACAGCC
AAGTCCGCCGCCTGGGGCGCTCCGTCGATCACTACGAAGTCGCGCCGGCCGATGGCCTTCACGTCGCGGT
CAATCGTCGGGCGGTCGATGCCGACAACGGTTAGCGGTTGATCTTCCCGCACGGCCGCCCAATCGCGGGC
ACTGCCCTGGGGATCGGAATCGACTAACAGAACATCGGCCCCGGCGAGTTGCAGGGCGCGGGCTAGATGG
GTTGCGATGGTCGTCTTGCCTGACCCGCCTTTCTGGTTAAGTACAGCGATAACCTTCATGCGTTCCCCTT
GCGTATTTGTTTATTTACTCATCGCATCATATACGCAGCGACCGCATGACGCAAGCTGTTTTACTCAAAT
ACACATCACCTTTTTAGACGGCGGCGCTCGGTTTCTTCAGCGGCCAAGCTGGCCGGCCAGGCCGCCAGCT
TGGCATCAGACAAACCGGCCAGGATTTCATGCAGCCGCACGGTTGAGACGTGCGCGGGCGGCTCGAACAC
GTACCCGGCCGCGATCATCTCCGCCTCGATCTCTTCGGTAATGAAAAACGGTTCGTCCTGGCCGTCCTGG
TGCGGTTTCATGCTTGTTCCTCTTGGCGTTCATTCTCGGCGGCCGCCAGGGCGTCGGCCTCGGTCAATGC
GTCCTCACGGAAGGCACCGCGCCGCCTGGCCTCGGTGGGCGTCACTTCCTCGCTGCGCTCAAGTGCGCGG
TACAGGGTCGAGCGATGCACGCCAAGCAGTGCAGCCGCCTCTTTCACGGTGCGGCCTTCCTGGTCGATCA
GCTCGCGGGCGTGCGCGATCTGTGCCGGGGTGAGGGTAGGGCGGGGGCCAAACTTCACGCCTCGGGCCTT
GGCGGCCTCGCGCCCGCTCCGGGTGCGGTCGATGATTAGGGAACGCTCGAACTCGGCAATGCCGGCGAAC
ACGGTCAACACCATGCGGCCGGCCGGCGTGGTGGTGTCGGCCCACGGCTCTGCCAGGCTACGCAGGCCCG
CGCCGGCCTCCTGGATGCGCTCGGCAATGTCCAGTAGGTCGCGGGTGCTGCGGGCCAGGCGGTCTAGCCT
GGTCACTGTCACAACGTCGCCAGGGCGTAGGTGGTCAAGCATCCTGGCCAGCTCCGGGCGGTCGCGCCTG
GTGCCGGTGATCTTCTCGGAAAACAGCTTGGTGCAGCCGGCCGCGTGCAGTTCGGCCCGTTGGTTGGTCA
AGTCCTGGTCGTCGGTGCTGACGCGGGCATAGCCCAGCAGGCCAGCGGCGGCGCTCTTGTTCATGGCGTA
ATGTCTCCGGTTCTAGTCGCAAGTATTCTACTTTATGCGACTAAAACACGCGACAAGAAAACGCCAGGAA
AAGGGCAGGGCGGCAGCCTGTCGCGTAACTTAGGACTTGTGCGACATGTCGTTTTCAGAAGACGGCTGCA
CTGAACGTCAGAAGCCGACTGCACTATAGCAGCGGAGGGGTTGGATCAAAGTACTTTGATCCCGAGGGGA
ACCCTGTGGTTGGCATGCACATACAAATGGACGAACGGATAAACCTTTTCACGCCCTTTTAAATATCCGA
TTATTCTAATAAACGCTCTTTTCTCTTAGGTTTACCCGCCAATATATCCTGTCAAACACTGATAGTTTAA
ACTGAAGGCGGGAAACGACAATCTGATCCAAGCTCAAGCTGCTCTAGCATTCGCCATTCAGGCTGCGCAA
CTGTTGGGAAGGGCGATCGGTGCGGGCCTCTTCGCTATTACGCCAGCTGGCGAAAGGGGGATGTGCTGCA
AGGCGATTAAGTTGGGTAACGCCAGGGTTTTCCCAGTCACGACGTTGTAAAACGACGGCCAGTGCCAAGC
TTGCATGCCTGCAGGTCCTGCTGAGCCTCGACATGTTGTCGCAAAATTCGCCCTGGACCCGCCCAACGAT
TTGTCGTCACTGTCAAGGTTTGACCTGCACTTCATTTGGGGCCCACATACACCAAAAAAATGCTGCATAA
TTCTCGGGGCAGCAAGTCGGTTACCCGGCCGCCGTGCTGGACCGGGTTGAATGGTGCCCGTAACTTTCGG
TAGAGCGGACGGCCAATACTCAACTTCAAGGAATCTCACCCATGCGCGCCGGCGGGGAACCGGAGTTCCC
TTCAGTGAGCGTTATTAGTTCGCCGCTCGGTGTGTCGTAGATACTAGCCCCTGGGGCACTTTTGAAATTT
GAATAAGATTTATGTAATCAGTCTTTTAGGTTTGACCGGTTCTGCCGCTTTTTTTAAAATTGGATTTGTA
ATAATAAAACGCAATTGTTTGTTATTGTGGCGCTCTATCATAGATGTCGCTATAAACCTATTCAGCACAA
TATATTGTTTTCATTTTAATATTGTACATATAAGTAGTAGGGTACAATCAGTAAATTGAACGGAGAATAT
TATTCATAAAAATACGATAGTAACGGGTGATATATTCATTAGAATGAACCGAAACCGGCGGTAAGGATCT
GAGCTACACATGCTCAGGTTTTTTACAACGTGCACAACAGAATTGAAAGCAAATATCATGCGATCATAGG
CGTCTCGCATATCTCATTAAAGCAGGACTCTAGGGACTAGTCCCGGGTCTTAATTAAGTTTGCAAGCAGC
AGATTACGCGCAGAAAAAAGGGATCTCAAGGAGATCCTTTGGATCACAAAAAAAAAGTCCGCTCATTAGG
CGGGTTAAATTCCCGGGTACTGCAGCCGATTCATTAATGCAGGTTAACCTGGCTTTTCGAAATTAATACG
ACTCACTATAGGGAGACCGGCAGATCTGATCCCTACTCCAAAAATGTCAAAGATACAGTCTCAGAAGACC
AAAGGGCTATTGAGACTTTTCAACAAAGGGTAATTTCGGGAAACCTCCTCGGATTCCATTGCCCAGCTAT
CTGTCACTTCATCGAAAGGACAGTGGAAAAGGAAGGTGGCTCCTACAAATGCCATCATTGCGATAAAGGA
AAGGCTATCATTCAAGATGCCTCTGCCGACAGTGGTCCCAAAGATGGACCCCCACCCACGAGGAGCATCG
TGGGAAAAGAAGACGTTCCAACCACGTCTTCAAAGCAAGTGGATTGATGTGACATCTCCACTGACGTAAG
GGATGACGCACAATCCCACCCCTACTCCAAAAATGTCAAAGATACTGTCTCAGAAGACCAAAGGGCTAT
