>Addgene plasmid #84107 | pFGC5941-PacI-ath-STTM2111a-5P/b-5P | depositor partial sequence | sequence record 160663 | STTM
TAAACCTCAGGCTAATGCAGATTAGTTGTTGTTGTTATGGTCTAATTTAAATATGGTCTAAAGAAGAAGA
ATTAAACCTCAGGCTAATGCAGATTA
